Addgene plasmid #99733: pLV-CAG-F14F15S-Switch
Purpose: Flp-based FLEX reporter (from RFP to GFP)
Depositing lab: Ian Wickersham. Depositing organization: Massachusetts Institute of Technology. Publication: Nontoxic, double-deletion-mutant rabies viral vectors for retrograde targeting of projection neurons. Chatterjee S, Sullivan HA, MacLennan BJ, Xu R, Hou Y, Lavin TK, Lea NE, Michalski JE, Babcock KR, Dietrich S, Matthews GA, Beyeler A, Calhoon GG, Glober G, Whitesell JD, Yao S, Cetin A, Harris JA, Zeng H, Tye KM, Reid RC, Wickersham IR. Nat Neurosci. 2018 Apr;21(4):638-646. doi: 10.1038/s41593-018-0091-7. Epub 2018 Mar 5. PubMed 29507411.
Backbone
  Vector backbone: pCSC-SP-PW-GFP
  Backbone manufacturer: Inder Verma Lab
  Vector type: Mammalian Expression
Growth in bacteria
  Bacterial resistance: Ampicillin, 100 μg/mL
  Growth temperature: 37°C
  Growth strain: DH5alpha
  Copy number: High Copy
Gene/Insert
  Gene/Insert name: TagRFP and EGFP
  Insert size (bp): 1455
  Promoter: CAG
  Cloning method: Gibson Cloning
  Sequencing primers: 5′ unknown; 3′ unknown
Terms and licenses: Academic/Nonprofit Terms; Industry Terms: Not Available to Industry
How to cite: pLV-CAG-F14F15S-Switch was a gift from Ian Wickersham (Addgene plasmid # 99733 ; http://n2t.net/addgene:99733 ; RRID:Addgene_99733)
