[The description below was written by a language model from this plasmid's Addgene catalogue record and pLannotate feature annotations shown in this document.]
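Description:
pLV-CAG-F14F15S-Switch is a third-generation-style HIV-1 lentiviral transfer plasmid built on the pCSC-SP-PW-GFP backbone and catalogued as a mammalian expression vector. It serves as a Flp recombinase reporter that switches from red to green fluorescence. In bacteria it is maintained through a high-copy ColE1/pUC origin with ampicillin resistance. The backbone also carries an f1 origin and an SV40/EM7-driven bleomycin/Zeocin resistance cassette, which lies outside the viral genome.

The packaged region is transcribed from a CMV enhancer/promoter fused to a truncated 5' LTR. It contains the Ψ packaging signal with a gag fragment, the RRE for Rev-dependent nuclear export, the cPPT/CTS, a WPRE to boost transcript stability and expression, and a 3' LTR followed by a bGH polyadenylation signal. Internally, a CAG promoter (CMV enhancer, chicken β-actin promoter and chimeric intron) drives the payload. That payload consists of a forward-oriented TagRFP-T coding sequence immediately followed by EGFP in the inverted orientation.

The plasmid name and stated purpose indicate that this pair sits within a FLEX arrangement of heterotypic Flp target sites (F14 and F15-type). These sites are not explicitly annotated in the feature table, although two short misidentified "β-globin intron" fragments flanking the cassette probably correspond to them. In the starting state cells express red fluorescence. Flp-mediated inversion and excision then flips the cassette irreversibly, so that EGFP is in the sense orientation and TagRFP-T is not. The construct is suited to making reporter cells or labelling tissue that reads out Flp activity, and the associated work concerns recombinase-expressing rabies viral vectors for retrograde targeting of projection neurons.
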