Features (pLannotate 1.2.2; 37 found; start..end, strand, type, name):
     28..80      -  misc_feature   bom (fragment): basis of mobility region from pBR322
    235..614     +  enhancer       CMV enhancer: human cytomegalovirus immediate early enhancer
    615..814     +  promoter       CMV promoter: human cytomegalovirus (CMV) immediate early promoter
    832..1012    +  LTR            5' LTR (truncated): truncated 5' long terminal repeat (LTR) from HIV-1
   1059..1184    +  misc_feature   HIV-1 Ψ: packaging signal of human immunodeficiency virus type 1
   1168..1531    +  CDS            HIV-1 gag (fragment): gag protein from human immunodeficiency virus 1; gag
   1677..1910    +  misc_feature   RRE: The Rev response element (RRE) of HIV-1 allows for Rev-dependent mRNA export from the nucleus to the cytoplasm.
   2287..2387    +  CDS            Rev (fragment): human immunodeficiency virus 1 (HIV-1) Rev protein; rev; enhances nuclear export of unspliced and incompletely spliced viral mRNAs
   2391..2507    +  misc_feature   cPPT/CTS: central polypurine tract and central termination sequence of HIV-1
   2517..2896    +  enhancer       CMV enhancer: human cytomegalovirus immediate early enhancer
   2898..3173    +  promoter       chicken β-actin promoter: No description available
   3174..4190    +  intron         chimeric intron: chimera between introns from chicken β-actin and rabbit β-globin
   4188..4292    +  CDS            HBB (fragment): HBB_LEPEU - Experimental evidence at protein level: Swiss-Prot protein existence level 1. Involved in oxygen transport from the lung to the various peripheral tissues. From Lepus europaeus (European hare).
   4305..4354    -  intron         β-globin intron (fragment): internally truncated intron from human β-globin
   4404..5135    +  CDS            TagRFP-T: TagRFP-T is a basic (constitutively fluorescent) red fluorescent protein published in 2008, derived from Entacmaea quadricolor. It has low acid sensitivity.
   5139..5858    -  CDS            EGFP: the original enhanced GFP (Yang et al., 1996) mammalian codon-optimized
   5907..5957    -  intron         β-globin intron (fragment): internally truncated intron from human β-globin
   5996..6115    +  CDS            nef (fragment): NEF_HV1Z2 - Experimental evidence at protein level: Swiss-Prot protein existence level 1. Extracellular Nef protein targets CD4(+) T-lymphocytes for apoptosis by interacting with CXCR4 surface receptors. From Human immunodeficiency virus type 1 group M subtype D (isolate Z2/CDC-Z34) (HIV-1).
   6118..6706    +  misc_feature   WPRE: woodchuck hepatitis virus posttranscriptional regulatory element
   6723..6791    +  CDS            nef (fragment): NEF_HV1Z2 - Experimental evidence at protein level: Swiss-Prot protein existence level 1. Extracellular Nef protein targets CD4(+) T-lymphocytes for apoptosis by interacting with CXCR4 surface receptors. From Human immunodeficiency virus type 1 group M subtype D (isolate Z2/CDC-Z34) (HIV-1).
   6793..7105    +  LTR            5' LTR (fragment): 5' long terminal repeat (LTR) from HIV-1
   7113..7293    +  LTR            5' LTR (truncated): truncated 5' long terminal repeat (LTR) from HIV-1
   7325..7549    +  polyA_signal   bGH poly(A) signal: bovine growth hormone polyadenylation signal
   7553..7574    +  promoter       SV40 promoter (fragment): SV40 enhancer and early promoter
   7595..8023    +  rep_origin     f1 ori (sequence partly withheld): f1 bacteriophage origin of replication; arrow indicates direction of (+) strand synthesis
   8037..8366    +  promoter       SV40 promoter: SV40 enhancer and early promoter
   8414..8461    +  promoter       EM7 promoter: synthetic bacterial promoter&nbsp
   8480..8854    +  CDS            BleoR: antibiotic-binding protein; Sh ble from Streptoalloteichus hindustanus; confers resistance to bleomycin, phleomycin, and Zeocin™
   8864..8989    +  CDS            ble (fragment): BLE_KLEPN - Experimental evidence at protein level: Swiss-Prot protein existence level 1. Binding protein with a strong affinity to the bleomycin family of antibiotics. Binds to CL990; an antimitotic-antibiotic compound. From Klebsiella pneumoniae.
   8984..9105    +  polyA_signal   SV40 poly(A) signal: SV40 polyadenylation signal
   9176..9198    -  protein_bind   lac operator (fragment): The lac repressor binds to the lac operator to inhibit transcription in E. coli. This inhibition can be relieved by adding lactose or isopropyl-β-D-thiogalactopyranoside (IPTG). lac repressor encoded by lacI
   9202..9232    -  promoter       lac promoter: promoter for the E. coli lac operon
   9247..9268    -  protein_bind   CAP binding site: CAP binding activates transcription in the presence of cAMP. E. coli catabolite activator protein
   9281..9373    -  CDS            lacI (fragment): lac repressor; lacI; The lac repressor binds to the lac operator to inhibit transcription in E. coli. This inhibition can be relieved by adding lactose or isopropyl-β-D-thiogalactopyranoside (IPTG).
   9556..10144   -  rep_origin     ori: high-copy-number ColE1/pMB1/pBR322/pUC origin of replication
  10315..11175   -  CDS            AmpR: β-lactamase; bla; confers resistance to ampicillin, carbenicillin, and related antibiotics
  11176..11280   -  promoter       AmpR promoter: bla
>Addgene plasmid #99733 | pLV-CAG-F14F15S-Switch | addgene full sequence | sequence record 251078 | Addgene NGS Result
GACGGATCGGGAGATCTCCCGATCCCCTATGGTGCACTCTCAGTACAATCTGCTCTGATGCCGCATAGTT
AAGCCAGTATCTGCTCCCTGCTTGTGTGTTGGAGGTCGCTGAGTAGTGCGCGAGCAAAATTTAAGCTACA
ACAAGGCAAGGCTTGACCGACAATTGCATGAAGAATCTGCTTAGGGTTAGGCGTTTTGCGCTGCTTCGCG
ATGTACGGGCCAGATATACGCGTTGACATTGATTATTGACTAGTTATTAATAGTAATCAATTACGGGGTC
ATTAGTTCATAGCCCATATATGGAGTTCCGCGTTACATAACTTACGGTAAATGGCCCGCCTGGCTGACCG
CCCAACGACCCCCGCCCATTGACGTCAATAATGACGTATGTTCCCATAGTAACGCCAATAGGGACTTTCC
ATTGACGTCAATGGGTGGAGTATTTACGGTAAACTGCCCACTTGGCAGTACATCAAGTGTATCATATGCC
AAGTACGCCCCCTATTGACGTCAATGACGGTAAATGGCCCGCCTGGCATTATGCCCAGTACATGACCTTA
TGGGACTTTCCTACTTGGCAGTACATCTACGTATTAGTCATCGCTATTACCATGGTGATGCGGTTTTGGC
AGTACATCAATGGGCGTGGATAGCGGTTTGACTCACGGGGATTTCCAAGTCTCCACCCCATTGACGTCAA
TGGGAGTTTGTTTTGGCACCAAAATCAACGGGACTTTCCAAAATGTCGTAACAACTCCGCCCCATTGACG
CAAATGGGCGGTAGGCGTGTACGGTGGGAGGTCTATATAAGCAGCGCGTTTTGCCTGTACTGGGTCTCTC
TGGTTAGACCAGATCTGAGCCTGGGAGCTCTCTGGCTAACTAGGGAACCCACTGCTTAAGCCTCAATAAA
GCTTGCCTTGAGTGCTTCAAGTAGTGTGTGCCCGTCTGTTGTGTGACTCTGGTAACTAGAGATCCCTCAG
ACCCTTTTAGTCAGTGTGGAAAATCTCTAGCAGTGGCGCCCGAACAGGGACTTGAAAGCGAAAGGGAAAC
CAGAGGAGCTCTCTCGACGCAGGACTCGGCTTGCTGAAGCGCGCACGGCAAGAGGCGAGGGGCGGCGACT
GGTGAGTACGCCAAAAATTTTGACTAGCGGAGGCTAGAAGGAGAGAGATGGGTGCGAGAGCGTCAGTATT
AAGCGGGGGAGAATTAGATCGCGATGGGAAAAAATTCGGTTAAGGCCAGGGGGAAAGAAAAAATATAAAT
TAAAACATATAGTATGGGCAAGCAGGGAGCTAGAACGATTCGCAGTTAATCCTGGCCTGTTAGAAACATC
AGAAGGCTGTAGACAAATACTGGGACAGCTACAACCATCCCTTCAGACAGGATCAGAAGAACTTAGATCA
TTATATAATACAGTAGCAACCCTCTATTGTGTGCATCAAAGGATAGAGATAAAAGACACCAAGGAAGCTT
TAGACAAGATAGAGGAAGAGCAAAACAAAAGTAAGACCACCGCACAGCAAGCGGCCGCTGATCTTCAGAC
CTGGAGGAGGAGATATGAGGGACAATTGGAGAAGTGAATTATATAAATATAAAGTAGTAAAAATTGAACC
ATTAGGAGTAGCACCCACCAAGGCAAAGAGAAGAGTGGTGCAGAGAGAAAAAAGAGCAGTGGGAATAGGA
GCTTTGTTCCTTGGGTTCTTGGGAGCAGCAGGAAGCACTATGGGCGCAGCGTCAATGACGCTGACGGTAC
AGGCCAGACAATTATTGTCTGGTATAGTGCAGCAGCAGAACAATTTGCTGAGGGCTATTGAGGCGCAACA
GCATCTGTTGCAACTCACAGTCTGGGGCATCAAGCAGCTCCAGGCAAGAATCCTGGCTGTGGAAAGATAC
CTAAAGGATCAACAGCTCCTGGGGATTTGGGGTTGCTCTGGAAAACTCATTTGCACCACTGCTGTGCCTT
GGAATGCTAGTTGGAGTAATAAATCTCTGGAACAGATTTGGAATCACACGACCTGGATGGAGTGGGACAG
AGAAATTAACAATTACACAAGCTTAATACACTCCTTAATTGAAGAATCGCAAAACCAGCAAGAAAAGAAT
GAACAAGAATTATTGGAATTAGATAAATGGGCAAGTTTGTGGAATTGGTTTAACATAACAAATTGGCTGT
GGTATATAAAATTATTCATAATGATAGTAGGAGGCTTGGTAGGTTTAAGAATAGTTTTTGCTGTACTTTC
TATAGTGAATAGAGTTAGGCAGGGATATTCACCATTATCGTTTCAGACCCACCTCCCAACCCCGAGGGGA
CCCGACAGGCCCGAAGGAATAGAAGAAGAAGGTGGAGAGAGAGACAGAGACAGATCCATTCGATTAGTGA
ACGGATCAACTTTTAAAAGAAAAGGGGGGATTGGGGGGTACAGTGCAGGGGAAAGAATAGTAGACATAAT
AGCAACAGACATACAAACTAAAGAATTACAAAAACAAATTACAAAATTCAAAATTTTATCGATGTCGACA
TTGATTATTGACTAGTTATTAATAGTAATCAATTACGGGGTCATTAGTTCATAGCCCATATATGGAGTTC
CGCGTTACATAACTTACGGTAAATGGCCCGCCTGGCTGACCGCCCAACGACCCCCGCCCATTGACGTCAA
TAATGACGTATGTTCCCATAGTAACGCCAATAGGGACTTTCCATTGACGTCAATGGGTGGAGTATTTACG
GTAAACTGCCCACTTGGCAGTACATCAAGTGTATCATATGCCAAGTACGCCCCCTATTGACGTCAATGAC
GGTAAATGGCCCGCCTGGCATTATGCCCAGTACATGACCTTATGGGACTTTCCTACTTGGCAGTACATCT
ACGTATTAGTCATCGCTATTACCATGGTCGAGGTGAGCCCCACGTTCTGCTTCACTCTCCCCATCTCCCC
CCCCTCCCCACCCCCAATTTTGTATTTATTTATTTTTTAATTATTTTGTGCAGCGATGGGGGCGGGGGGG
GGGGGGGGGCGCGCCAGGCGGGGCGGGGCGGGGCGRGGGGCGGGGCGGGGCGAGGCGGAGAGGTGCGGCG
GCAGCCAATCAGAGCGGCGCGCTCCGAAAGTTTCCTTTTATGGCGAGGCGGCGGCGGCGGCGGCCCTATA
AAAAGCGAAGCGCGCGGCGGGCGGGAGTCGCTGCGCGCTGCCTTCGCCCCGTGCCCCGCTCCGCCGCCGC
CTCGCGCCGCCCGCCCCGGCTCTGACTGACCGCGTTACTCCCACAGGTGAGCGGGCGGGACGGCCCTTCT
CCTCCGGGCTGTAATTAGCGCTTGGTTTAATGACGGCTTGTTTCTTTTCTGTGGCTGCGTGAAAGCCTTG
AGGGGCTCCGGGAGGGCCCTTTGTGCGGGGGGAGCGGCTCGGGGGGTGCGTGCGTGTGTGTGTGCGTGGG
GAGCGCCGCGTGCGGCTCCGCGCTGCCCGGCGGCTGTGAGCGCTGCGGGCGCGGCGCGGGGCTTTGTGCG
CTCCGCAGTGTGCGCGAGGGGAGCGCGGCCGGGGGCGGTGCCCCGCGGTGCGGGGGGGGCTGCGAGGGGA
ACAAAGGCTGCGTGCGGGGTGTGTGCGTGGGGGGGTGAGCAGGGGGTGTGGGCGCGTCGGTCGGGCTGCA
ACCCCCCCTGCACCCCCCTCCCCGAGTTGCTGAGCACGGCCCGGCTTCGGGTGCGGGGCTCCGTACGGGG
CGTGGCGCGGGGCTCGCCGTGCCGGGCGGGGGGTGGCGGCAGGTGGGGGTGCCGGGCGGGGCGGGGCCGC
CTCGGGCCGGGGAGGGCTCGGGGGAGGGGCGCGGCGGCCCCCGGAGCGCCGGCGGCTGTCGAGGCGCGGC
GAGCCGCAGCCATTGCCTTTTATGGTAATCGTGCGAGAGGGCGCAGGGACTTCCTTTGTCCCAAATCTGT
GCGGAGCCGAAATCTGGGAGGCGCCGCCGCACCCCCTCTAGCGGGCGCGGGGCGAAGCGGTGCGGCGCCG
GCAGGAAGGAAATGGGCGGGGAGGGCCTTCGTGCGTCGCCGCGCCGCCGTCCCCTTCTCCCTCTCCAGCC
TCGGGGCTGTCCGCGGGGGGACGGCTGCCTTCGGGGGGGACGGGGCAGGGCGGGGTTCGGCTTCTGGCGT
GTGACCGGCGGCTCTAGAGCCTCTGCTAACCATGTTCATGCCTTCTTCTTTTTCCTACAGCTCCTGGGCA
ACGTGCTGGTTATTGTGCTGTCTCATCATTTTGGCAAAGAATTCGCTAGTGGATCCCCTGCAGGGAATTC
GAAGTTCCTATTCTATCAGAAGTATAGGAACTTCGCAGAATGGTAGCTGGATTGTAGCTGCTATTAGCAA
TATGAAACCTCTTAGAAGTTCCTATTCTTATAGGAGTATAGGAACTTCGCTAGCGCCGCCACCATGGTGT
CTAAGGGCGAAGAGCTGATTAAGGAGAACATGCACATGAAGCTGTACATGGAGGGCACCGTGAACAACCA
CCACTTCAAGTGCACATCCGAGGGCGAAGGCAAGCCCTACGAGGGCACCCAGACCATGAGAATCAAGGTG
GTCGAGGGCGGCCCTCTCCCCTTCGCCTTCGACATCCTGGCTACCAGCTTCATGTACGGCAGCAGAACCT
TCATCAACCACACCCAGGGCATCCCCGACTTCTTTAAGCAGTCCTTCCCTGAGGGCTTCACATGGGAGAG
AGTCACCACATACGAAGACGGGGGCGTGCTGACCGCTACCCAGGACACCAGCCTCCAGGACGGCTGCCTC
ATCTACAACGTCAAGATCAGAGGGGTGAACTTCCCATCCAACGGCCCTGTGATGCAGAAGAAAACACTCG
GCTGGGAGGCCAACACCGAGATGCTGTACCCCGCTGACGGCGGCCTGGAAGGCAGAACCGACATGGCCCT
GAAGCTCGTGGGCGGGGGCCACCTGATCTGCAACTTCAAGACCACATACAGATCCAAGAAACCCGCTAAG
AACCTCAAGATGCCCGGCGTCTACTATGTGGACCACAGACTGGAAAGAATCAAGGAGGCCGACAAAGAGA
CCTACGTCGAGCAGCACGAGGTGGCTGTGGCCAGATACTGCGACCTCCCTAGCAAACTGGGGCACAAACT
TAATGGCATGGACGAGCTGTACAAGTAATTACTTGTACAGCTCGTCCATGCCGAGAGTGATCCCGGCGGC
GGTCACGAACTCCAGCAGGACCATGTGATCGCGCTTCTCGTTGGGGTCTTTGCTCAGGGCGGACTGGGTG
CTCAGGTAGTGGTTGTCGGGCAGCAGCACGGGGCCGTCGCCGATGGGGGTGTTCTGCTGGTAGTGGTCGG
CGAGCTGCACGCTGCCGTCCTCGATGTTGTGGCGGATCTTGAAGTTCACCTTGATGCCGTTCTTCTGCTT
GTCGGCCATGATATAGACGTTGTGGCTGTTGTAGTTGTACTCCAGCTTGTGCCCCAGGATGTTGCCGTCC
TCCTTGAAGTCGATGCCCTTCAGCTCGATGCGGTTCACCAGGGTGTCGCCCTCGAACTTCACCTCGGCGC
GGGTCTTGTAGTTGCCGTCGTCCTTGAAGAAGATGGTGCGCTCCTGGACGTAGCCTTCGGGCATGGCGGA
CTTGAAGAAGTCGTGCTGCTTCATGTGGTCGGGGTAGCGGCTGAAGCACTGCACGCCGTAGGTCAGGGTG
GTCACGAGGGTGGGCCAGGGCACGGGCAGCTTGCCGGTGGTGCAGATGAACTTCAGGGTCAGCTTGCCGT
AGGTGGCATCGCCCTCGCCCTCGCCGGACACGCTGAACTTGTGGCCGTTTACGTCGCCGTCCAGCTCGAC
CAGGATGGGCACCACCCCGGTGAACAGCTCCTCGCCCTTGCTCACCATGGTGGCGGCGCGCCGAAGTTCC
TATACTTCTGATAGAATAGGAACTTCTTGCCTTAACCCAGAAATTATCACTGTTATTCTTTAGAATGGTG
CAAAGAGAAGTTCCTATACTCCTATAAGAATAGGAACTTCTCCGGAGTTTAAACCTGGAAAAACATGGAG
CAATCACAAGTAGCAATACAGCAGCTACCAATGCTGATTGTGCCTGGCTAGAAGCACAAGAGGAGGAGGA
GGTGGGTTTTCCAGTCACACCTCAGACAATCAACCTCTGGATTACAAAATTTGTGAAAGATTGACTGGTA
TTCTTAACTATGTTGCTCCTTTTACGCTATGTGGATACGCTGCTTTAATGCCTTTGTATCATGCTATTGC
TTCCCGTATGGCTTTCATTTTCTCCTCCTTGTATAAATCCTGGTTGCTGTCTCTTTATGAGGAGTTGTGG
CCCGTTGTCAGGCAACGTGGCGTGGTGTGCACTGTGTTTGCTGACGCAACCCCCACTGGTTGGGGCATTG
CCACCACCTGTCAGCTCCTTTCCGGGACTTTCGCTTTCCCCCTCCCTATTGCCACGGCGGAACTCATCGC
CGCCTGCCTTGCCCGCTGCTGGACAGGGGCTCGGCTGTTGGGCACTGACAATTCCGTGGTGTTGTCGGGG
AAGCTGACGTCCTTTCCATGGCTGCTCGCCTGTGTTGCCACCTGGATTCTGCGCGGGACGTCCTTCTGCT
ACGTCCCTTCGGCCCTCAATCCAGCGGACCTTCCTTCCCGCGGCCTGCTGCCGGCTCTGCGGCCTCTTCC
GCGTCTTCGCCTTCGCCCTCAGACGAGTCGGATCTCCCTTTGGGCCGCCTCCCCGCCTGGAATTCGAGCT
CGGTACCTTTAAGACCAATGACTTACAAGGCAGCTGTAGATCTTAGCCACTTTTTAAAAGAAAAGGGGGG
ACTGGAAGGGCTAATTCACTCCCAACGAAGACAAGATATCCTTGATCTGTGGATCTACCACACACAAGGC
TACTTCCCTGATTGGCAGAACTACACACCAGGGCCAGGGATCAGATATCCACTGACCTTTGGATGGTGCT
ACAAGCTAGTACCAGTTGAGCAAGAGAAGGTAGAAGAAGCCAATGAAGGAGAGAACACCCGCTTGTTACA
CCCTGTGAGCCTGCATGGGATGGATGACCCGGAGAGAGAAGTATTAGAGTGGAGGTTTGACAGCCGCCTA
GCATTTCATCACATGGCCCGAGAGCTGCATCCGGACTGTACTGGGTCTCTCTGGTTAGACCAGATCTGAG
CCTGGGAGCTCTCTGGCTAACTAGGGAACCCACTGCTTAAGCCTCAATAAAGCTTGCCTTGAGTGCTTCA
AGTAGTGTGTGCCCGTCTGTTGTGTGACTCTGGTAACTAGAGATCCCTCAGACCCTTTTAGTCAGTGTGG
AAAATCTCTAGCAGGGCCGCTTTAAACCCGCTGATCAGCCTCGACTGTGCCTTCTAGTTGCCAGCCATCT
GTTGTTTGCCCCTCCCCCGTGCCTTCCTTGACCCTGGAAGGTGCCACTCCCACTGTCCTTTCCTAATAAA
ATGAGGAAATTGCATCGCATTGTCTGAGTAGGTGTCATTCTATTCTGGGGGGTGGGGTGGGGCAGGACAG
CAAGGGGGAGGATTGGGAAGACAATAGCAGGCATGCTGGGGATGCGGTGGGCTCTATGGCTTCTGAGGCG
GAAAGAACCAGCTGGGGCTCTAGGGGGTATCCCC
[124 nt withheld, positions 7595-7718]
C
[91 nt withheld, positions 7720-7810]
A
[49 nt withheld, positions 7812-7860]
CCTTTGACGTTGGAGTCCACGTTCTTT
[37 nt withheld, positions 7888-7924]
ACCCTATCTCGGTCTATTCTTTTGATTTATAAGGGATTTTGCCGATTTCGGCCTATTGGTTAAAAAATGA
GCTGATTTAACAAAAATTTAACGCGAATTAATTCTGTGGAATGTGTGTCAGTTAGGGTGTGGAAAGTCCC
CAGGCTCCCCAGCAGGCAGAAGTATGCAAAGCATGCATCTCAATTAGTCAGCAACCAGGTGTGGAAAGTC
CCCAGGCTCCCCAGCAGGCAGAAGTATGCAAAGCATGCATCTCAATTAGTCAGCAACCATAGTCCCGCCC
CTAACTCCGCCCATCCCGCCCCTAACTCCGCCCAGTTCCGCCCATTCTCCGCCCCATGGCTGACTAATTT
TTTTTATTTATGCAGAGGCCGAGGCCGCCTCTGCCTCTGAGCTATTCCAGAAGTAGTGAGGAGGCTTTTT
TGGAGGCCTAGGCTTTTGCAAAAAGCTCCCGGGAGCTTGTATATCCATTTTCGGATCTGATCAGCACGTG
TTGACAATTAATCATCGGCATAGTATATCGGCATAGTATAATACGACAAGGTGAGGAACTAAACCATGGC
CAAGTTGACCAGTGCCGTTCCGGTGCTCACCGCGCGCGACGTCGCCGGAGCGGTCGAGTTCTGGACCGAC
CGGCTCGGGTTCTCCCGGGACTTCGTGGAGGACGACTTCGCCGGTGTGGTCCGGGACGACGTGACCCTGT
TCATCAGCGCGGTCCAGGACCAGGTGGTGCCGGACAACACCCTGGCCTGGGTGTGGGTGCGCGGCCTGGA
CGAGCTGTACGCCGAGTGGTCGGAGGTCGTGTCCACGAACTTCCGGGACGCCTCCGGGCCGGCCATGACC
GAGATCGGCGAGCAGCCGTGGGGGCGGGAGTTCGCCCTGCGCGACCCGGCCGGCAACTGCGTGCACTTCG
TGGCCGAGGAGCAGGACTGACACGTGCTACGAGATTTCGATTCCACCGCCGCCTTCTATGAAAGGTTGGG
CTTCGGAATCGTTTTCCGGGACGCCGGCTGGATGATCCTCCAGCGCGGGGATCTCATGCTGGAGTTCTTC
GCCCACCCCAACTTGTTTATTGCAGCTTATAATGGTTACAAATAAAGCAATAGCATCACAAATTTCACAA
ATAAAGCATTTTTTTCACTGCATTCTAGTTGTGGTTTGTCCAAACTCATCAATGTATCTTATCATGTCTG
TATACCGTCGACCTCTAGCTAGAGCTTGGCGTAATCATGGTCATAGCTGTTTCCTGTGTGAAATTGTTAT
CCGCTCACAATTCCACACAACATACGAGCCGGAAGCATAAAGTGTAAAGCCTGGGGTGCCTAATGAGTGA
GCTAACTCACATTAATTGCGTTGCGCTCACTGCCCGCTTTCCAGTCGGGAAACCTGTCGTGCCAGCTGCA
TTAATGAATCGGCCAACGCGCGGGGAGAGGCGGTTTGCGTATTGGGCGCTCTTCCGCTTCCTCGCTCACT
GACTCGCTGCGCTCGGTCGTTCGGCTGCGGCGAGCGGTATCAGCTCACTCAAAGGCGGTAATACGGTTAT
CCACAGAATCAGGGGATAACGCAGGAAAGAACATGTGAGCAAAAGGCCAGCAAAAGGCCAGGAACCGTAA
AAAGGCCGCGTTGCTGGCGTTTTTCCATAGGCTCCGCCCCCCTGACGAGCATCACAAAAATCGACGCTCA
AGTCAGAGGTGGCGAAACCCGACAGGACTATAAAGATACCAGGCGTTTCCCCCTGGAAGCTCCCTCGTGC
GCTCTCCTGTTCCGACCCTGCCGCTTACCGGATACCTGTCCGCCTTTCTCCCTTCGGGAAGCGTGGCGCT
TTCTCATAGCTCACGCTGTAGGTATCTCAGTTCGGTGTAGGTCGTTCGCTCCAAGCTGGGCTGTGTGCAC
GAACCCCCCGTTCAGCCCGACCGCTGCGCCTTATCCGGTAACTATCGTCTTGAGTCCAACCCGGTAAGAC
ACGACTTATCGCCACTGGCAGCAGCCACTGGTAACAGGATTAGCAGAGCGAGGTATGTAGGCGGTGCTAC
AGAGTTCTTGAAGTGGTGGCCTAACTACGGCTACACTAGAAGAACAGTATTTGGTATCTGCGCTCTGCTG
AAGCCAGTTACCTTCGGAAAAAGAGTTGGTAGCTCTTGATCCGGCAAACAAACCACCGCTGGTAGCGGTG
GTTTTTTTGTTTGCAAGCAGCAGATTACGCGCAGAAAAAAAGGATCTCAAGAAGATCCTTTGATCTTTTC
TACGGGGTCTGACGCTCAGTGGAACGAAAACTCACGTTAAGGGATTTTGGTCATGAGATTATCAAAAAGG
ATCTTCACCTAGATCCTTTTAAATTAAAAATGAAGTTTTAAATCAATCTAAAGTATATATGAGTAAACTT
GGTCTGACAGTTACCAATGCTTAATCAGTGAGGCACCTATCTCAGCGATCTGTCTATTTCGTTCATCCAT
AGTTGCCTGACTCCCCGTCGTGTAGATAACTACGATACGGGAGGGCTTACCATCTGGCCCCAGTGCTGCA
ATGATACCGCGAGACCCACGCTCACCGGCTCCAGATTTATCAGCAATAAACCAGCCAGCCGGAAGGGCCG
AGCGCAGAAGTGGTCCTGCAACTTTATCCGCCTCCATCCAGTCTATTAATTGTTGCCGGGAAGCTAGAGT
AAGTAGTTCGCCAGTTAATAGTTTGCGCAACGTTGTTGCCATTGCTACAGGCATCGTGGTGTCACGCTCG
TCGTTTGGTATGGCTTCATTCAGCTCCGGTTCCCAACGATCAAGGCGAGTTACATGATCCCCCATGTTGT
GCAAAAAAGCGGTTAGCTCCTTCGGTCCTCCGATCGTTGTCAGAAGTAAGTTGGCCGCAGTGTTATCACT
CATGGTTATGGCAGCACTGCATAATTCTCTTACTGTCATGCCATCCGTAAGATGCTTTTCTGTGACTGGT
GAGTACTCAACCAAGTCATTCTGAGAATAGTGTATGCGGCGACCGAGTTGCTCTTGCCCGGCGTCAATAC
GGGATAATACCGCGCCACATAGCAGAACTTTAAAAGTGCTCATCATTGGAAAACGTTCTTCGGGGCGAAA
ACTCTCAAGGATCTTACCGCTGTTGAGATCCAGTTCGATGTAACCCACTCGTGCACCCAACTGATCTTCA
GCATCTTTTACTTTCACCAGCGTTTCTGGGTGAGCAAAAACAGGAAGGCAAAATGCCGCAAAAAAGGGAA
TAAGGGCGACACGGAAATGTTGAATACTCATACTCTTCCTTTTTCAATATTATTGAAGCATTTATCAGGG
TTATTGTCTCATGAGCGGATACATATTTGAATGTATTTAGAAAAATAAACAAATAGGGGTTCCGCGCACA
TTTCCCCGAAAAGTGCCACCTGACGTC
